>Addgene plasmid #114226 | pMXLC_cFq | addgene full sequence | sequence record 224806 | Addgene NGS Result
CACTCTGTGACTTGGTCTCAACAGGGAGTGAGACCGGCCTAGCAGGTGTGAGTTTGCAGCTGGCACGACA
GGTTTCCCGACTGGAAAGCGGGCAGTGAGCGCAACGCAATTAATGTGAGTTAGCTCACTCATTAGGCACC
CCAGGCTTTACACTTTATGCTTCCGGCTCGTATGTTGTGTGGAATTGTGAGCGGATAACAATTTCACACA
GGAAACAGCTATGACCATGATTACGCCAAGCTTGCATGCCTGCAGGTCGACTCTAGAGGATCCCCGGGTA
CCGAGCTCGAATTCACTGGCCGTCGTTTTACAACGTCGTGACTGGGAAAACCCTGGCGTTACCCAACTTA
ATCGCCTTGCAGCACATCCCCCTTTCGCCAGCTGGCGTAATAGCGAAGAGGCCCGCACCGATCGCCCTTC
CCAACAGTTGCGCAGCCTGAATGGCGAATGGCGCCTGATGCGGTATTTTCTCCTTACGCATCTGTGCGGT
ATTTCACACCGCATATGGTGCACTCTCAGTACAATCTGCTCTGATGCCGCATAGTTAAGCCAGCCCCGAC
ACCCGCCAACACCCGCTGACGCGCCCTGACGGGCTTGTCTGCTCCCGGCATCCGCTTACAGACAAGCTGT
GACAAGTACCACCTGGAACGCCAAAGGTCTCACGCTTGAGACCAAGTCACGAAGTGTGCGGCCGCCTTCA
GCGGCCGCACGAATAAATACCTGTGACGGAAGATCACTTCGCAGAATAAATAAATCCTGGTGTCCCTGTT
GATACCGGGAAGCCCTGGGCCAACTTTTGGCGAAAATGAGACGTTGATCGGCACGTAAGAGGTTCCAACT
TTCACCATAATGAAATAAGATCACTACCGGGCGTATTTTTTGAGTTATCGAGATTTTCAGGAGCTAAGGA
AGCTAAAATGGAGAAAAAAATCACTGGATATACCACCGTTGATATATCCCAATGGCATCGTAAAGAACAT
TTTGAGGCATTTCAGTCAGTTGCTCAATGTACCTATAACCAGACCGTTCAGCTGGATATTACGGCCTTTT
TAAAGACCGTAAAGAAAAATAAGCACAAGTTTTATCCGGCCTTTATTCACATTCTTGCCCGCCTGATGAA
TGCTCATCCGGAGTTCCGTATGGCAATGAAAGACGGTGAGCTGGTGATATGGGATAGTGTTCACCCTTGT
TACACCGTTTTCCATGAGCAAACTGAAACGTTTTCATCGCTCTGGAGTGAATACCACGACGATTTCCGGC
AGTTTCTACACATATATTCGCAAGATGTGGCGTGTTACGGTGAAAACCTGGCCTATTTCCCTAAAGGGTT
TATTGAGAATATGTTTTTCGTCTCAGCCAATCCCTGGGTGAGTTTCACCAGTTTTGATTTAAACGTGGCC
AATATGGACAACTTCTTCGCCCCCGTTTTCACCATGGGCAAATATTATACGCAAGGCGACAAGGTGCTGA
TGCCGCTGGCGATTCAGGTTCATCATGCCGTTTGTGATGGCTTCCATGTCGGCAGAATGCTTAATGAATT
ACAACAGTACTGCGATGAGTGGCAGGGCGGGGCGTAAGAGCCTGTTTAATAAGATGATCTTCTTGAGATC
GTTTTGGTCTGCGCGTAATCTCTTGCTCTGAAAACGAAAAAACCGCCTTGCAGGGCGGTTTTTCGAAGGT
TCTCTGAGCTACCAACTCTTTGAACCGAGGTAACTGGCTTGGAGGAGCGCAGTCACCAAAACTTGTCCTT
TCAGTTTAGCCTTAACCGGCGCATGACTTCAAGACTAACTCCTCTAAATCAATTACCAGTGGCTGCTGCC
AGTGGTGCTTTTGCATGTCTTTCCGGGTTGGACTCAAGACGATAGTTACCGGATAAGGCGCAGCGGTCGG
ACTGAACGGGGGGTTCGTGCATACAGTCCAGCTTGGAGCGAACTGCCTACCCGGAACTGAGTGTCAGGCG
TGGAATGAGACAAACGCGGCCATAACAGCGGAATGACACCGGTAAACCGAAAGGCAGGAACAGGAGAGCG
CACGAGGGAGCCGCCAGGGGGAAACGCCTGGTATCTTTATAGTCCTGTCGGGTTTCGCCACCACTGATTT
GAGCGTCAGATTTCGTGATGCTTGTCAGGGGGGCGGAGCCTATGGAAAAACGGCTTTGCCGCGGCCCTCT
CACTTCCCTGTTAAGTATCTTCCTGGCATCTTCCAGGAAATCTCCGCCCCGTTCGTAAGCCATTTCCGCT
CGCCGCAGTCGAACGACCGAGCGTAGCGAGTCAGTGAGCGAGGAAGCGGAATATATCCTGTATCACATAT
TCTGCTGACGCACCGGTGCAGCCTTTTTTCTCCTGCCACATGAAGCACTTCACTGACACCCTCATCAGTG
CCAACATAGTAAGCCAGTATACACTCCGCTAGCGCGCAAGCGGCCGCA
Features (pLannotate 1.2.2; 12 found; start..end, strand, type, name):
     55..98      +  CDS            lacI (fragment): lac repressor; lacI; The lac repressor binds to the lac operator to inhibit transcription in E. coli. This inhibition can be relieved by adding lactose or isopropyl-β-D-thiogalactopyranoside (IPTG).
    111..132     +  protein_bind   CAP binding site: CAP binding activates transcription in the presence of cAMP. E. coli catabolite activator protein
    147..177     +  promoter       lac promoter: promoter for the E. coli lac operon
    185..201     +  protein_bind   lac operator: The lac repressor binds to the lac operator to inhibit transcription in E. coli. This inhibition can be relieved by adding lactose or isopropyl-β-D-thiogalactopyranoside (IPTG). lac repressor encoded by lacI
    238..294     -  misc_feature   MCS: pUC18/19 multiple cloning site
    291..448     +  CDS            lacZα (fragment): LacZα fragment of β-galactosidase; lacZ fragment
    454..553     -  misc_feature   bom (fragment): basis of mobility region from pBR322
    815..917     +  promoter       cat promoter: promoter of the E. coli cat gene encoding chloramphenicol acetyltransferase
    918..1574    +  CDS            cat: CAT_ECOLX - Experimental evidence at protein level: Swiss-Prot protein existence level 1. This enzyme is an effector of chloramphenicol resistance in bacteria. From Escherichia coli. This protein is used as a marker in many commonly used cloning vectors, such as pACYC184.
   1603..2148    +  rep_origin     p15A ori: Plasmids containing the medium-copy-number p15A origin of replication can be propagated in E. coli cells that contain a second plasmid with the ColE1 origin.
   2236..2291    +  rep_origin     RSF ori (fragment): Plasmids containing the RSF 1030 origin of replication can be propagated in E. coli cells that contain additional plasmids with compatible origins.
   2390..2411    -  misc_feature   bom (fragment): basis of mobility region from pBR322
