[The description below was written by a language model from this plasmid's Addgene catalogue record and pLannotate feature annotations shown in this document.]
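Description:
pMXLC_cFq is a small (about 2.4 kb) synthetic-biology assembly vector built on the pMXLC backbone for MetClo, a methylase-assisted hierarchical DNA assembly method that uses a single type IIS restriction enzyme, here BsaI. It is propagated in E. coli from a p15A origin of replication, recorded as low copy and compatible with ColE1-type plasmids. Selection is by chloramphenicol, conferred by the cat (chloramphenicol acetyltransferase) gene under its native cat promoter. The feature annotation also picks up short fragments resembling the pBR322 bom region, an RSF origin and lacI. These appear to be partial remnants rather than functional elements.

The insert is a LacZα cassette: a CAP binding site, lac promoter and lac operator drive a lacZα fragment that carries a pUC18/19-type multiple cloning site. In assembly vectors of this kind, the LacZα cassette serves as a replaceable screening marker. Successful assembly displaces it with the fragments, so correct clones can be told apart from uncut vector by blue/white screening in an α-complementing host. The "c-q" designation refers to the adaptor sequence type flanking the cassette, which defines the overhangs that determine how an assembled fragment from this vector joins to others in the next round of assembly. The BsaI sites and adaptor sequences are not annotated in the feature table, and the record does not give their exact positions or the 5′ cloning site. The vector is intended as a recipient for building multi-part constructs in successive MetClo assembly steps.
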