Addgene plasmid #114226: pMXLC_cFq
Purpose: POC12364, MetClo assembly vector with p15A replication origin and chloramphenicol resistance for BsaI-based MetClo, adaptor sequence type c-q
Depositing lab: Christopher A. O'Callaghan. Depositing organization: University of Oxford. Publication: MetClo: methylase-assisted hierarchical DNA assembly using a single type IIS restriction enzyme. Lin D, O'Callaghan CA. Nucleic Acids Res. 2018 Jul 9. pii: 5050631. doi: 10.1093/nar/gky596. PubMed 29986052.
Backbone
  Vector backbone: pMXLC
  Vector type: Synthetic Biology
Growth in bacteria
  Bacterial resistance: Chloramphenicol, 25 μg/mL
  Growth temperature: 37°C
  Growth strain: DH5alpha
  Copy number: Low Copy
Gene/Insert
  Gene/Insert name: LacZalpha
  Species: Synthetic
  Cloning method: Restriction Enzyme; 5′ cloning site unknown (unknown if destroyed)
Terms and licenses: Academic/Nonprofit Terms; Industry Terms: Not Available to Industry
How to cite: pMXLC_cFq was a gift from Christopher A. O'Callaghan (Addgene plasmid # 114226 ; http://n2t.net/addgene:114226 ; RRID:Addgene_114226)
